>Addgene plasmid #250129 | pGEX-Pdzk3-PDZ-1 | addgene full sequence | sequence record 498293 | Addgene NGS Result
CTTATCGACTGCACGGTGCACCAATGCTTCTGGCGTCAGGCAGCCATCGGAAGCTGTGGTATGGCTGTGC
AGGTCGTAAATCACTGCATAATTCGTGTCGCTCAAGGCGCACTCCCGTTCTGGATAATGTTTTTTGCGCC
GACATCATAACGGTTCTGGCAAATATTCTGAAATGAGCTGTTGACAATTAATCATCGGCTCGTATAATGT
GTGGAATTGTGAGCGGATAACAATTTCACACAGGAAACAGTATTCATGTCCCCTATACTAGGTTATTGGA
AAATTAAGGGCCTTGTGCAACCCACTCGACTTCTTTTGGAATATCTTGAAGAAAAATATGAAGAGCATTT
GTATGAGCGCGATGAAGGTGATAAATGGCGAAACAAAAAGTTTGAATTGGGTTTGGAGTTTCCCAATCTT
CCTTATTATATTGATGGTGATGTTAAATTAACACAGTCTATGGCCATCATACGTTATATAGCTGACAAGC
ACAACATGTTGGGTGGTTGTCCAAAAGAGCGTGCAGAGATTTCAATGCTTGAAGGAGCGGTTTTGGATAT
TAGATACGGTGTTTCGAGAATTGCATATAGTAAAGACTTTGAAACTCTCAAAGTTGATTTTCTTAGCAAG
CTACCTGAAATGCTGAAAATGTTCGAAGATCGTTTATGTCATAAAACATATTTAAATGGTGATCATGTAA
CCCATCCTGACTTCATGTTGTATGACGCTCTTGATGTTGTTTTATACATGGACCCAATGTGCCTGGATGC
GTTCCCAAAATTAGTTTGTTTTAAAAAACGTATTGAAGCTATCCCACAAATTGATAAGTACTTGAAATCC
AGCAAGTATATAGCATGGCCTTTGCAGGGCTGGCAAGCCACGTTTGGTGGTGGCGACCATCCTCCAAAAT
CGGATCTGGTTCCGCGTGGATCCTTTTGCTTACTGTCTAAAGAAGAAGAAAAAACGTTTGGCTTTCACCT
TCAGCAGCATCTGGGCAAAGCCGATCATGTGGTGTGTCGCGTTGATCCGGGTACAAGTGCACAGCGTCAG
GGCCTGCGCGAAGGGGATCGTATTCTGGCGGTTAATAACAATATTGTTGCCCATGAAGATCATGCAGTTG
TGGTTCGCTATATCCGTGCGAGTGGTCCTCGTGTTCTGCTGACCGTGTTAGCTCAGCATCTCGAGCGGCC
GCATCGTGACTGACTGACGATCTGCCTCGCGCGTTTCGGTGATGACGGTGAAAACCTCTGACACATGCAG
CTCCCGGAGACGGTCACAGCTTGTCTGTAAGCGGATGCCGGGAGCAGACAAGCCCGTCAGGGCGCGTCAG
CGGGTGTTGGCGGGTGTCGGGGCGCAGCCATGACCCAGTCACGTAGCGATAGCGGAGTGTATAATTCTTG
AAGACGAAAGGGCCTCGTGATACGCCTATTTTTATAGGTTAATGTCATGATAATAATGGTTTCTTAGACG
TCAGGTGGCACTTTTCGGGGAAATGTGCGCGGAACCCCTATTTGTTTATTTTTCTAAATACATTCAAATA
TGTATCCGCTCATGAGACAATAACCCTGATAAATGCTTCAATAATATTGAAAAAGGAAGAGTATGAGTAT
TCAACATTTCCGTGTCGCCCTTATTCCCTTTTTTGCGGCATTTTGCCTTCCTGTTTTTGCTCACCCAGAA
ACGCTGGTGAAAGTAAAAGATGCTGAAGATCAGTTGGGTGCACGAGTGGGTTACATCGAACTGGATCTCA
ACAGCGGTAAGATCCTTGAGAGTTTTCGCCCCGAAGAACGTTTTCCAATGATGAGCACTTTTAAAGTTCT
GCTATGTGGCGCGGTATTATCCCGTGTTGACGCCGGGCAAGAGCAACTCGGTCGCCGCATACACTATTCT
CAGAATGACTTGGTTGAGTACTCACCAGTCACAGAAAAGCATCTTACGGATGGCATGACAGTAAGAGAAT
TATGCAGTGCTGCCATAACCATGAGTGATAACACTGCGGCCAACTTACTTCTGACAACGATCGGAGGACC
GAAGGAGCTAACCGCTTTTTTGCACAACATGGGGGATCATGTAACTCGCCTTGATCGTTGGGAACCGGAG
CTGAATGAAGCCATACCAAACGACGAGCGTGACACCACGATGCCTGCAGCAATGGCAACAACGTTGCGCA
AACTATTAACTGGCGAACTACTTACTCTAGCTTCCCGGCAACAATTAATAGACTGGATGGAGGCGGATAA
AGTTGCAGGACCACTTCTGCGCTCGGCCCTTCCGGCTGGCTGGTTTATTGCTGATAAATCTGGAGCCGGT
GAGCGTGGGTCTCGCGGTATCATTGCAGCACTGGGGCCAGATGGTAAGCCCTCCCGTATCGTAGTTATCT
ACACGACGGGGAGTCAGGCAACTATGGATGAACGAAATAGACAGATCGCTGAGATAGGTGCCTCACTGAT
TAAGCATTGGTAACTGTCAGACCAAGTTTACTCATATATACTTTAGATTGATTTAAAACTTCATTTTTAA
TTTAAAAGGATCTAGGTGAAGATCCTTTTTGATAATCTCATGACCAAAATCCCTTAACGTGAGTTTTCGT
TCCACTGAGCGTCAGACCCCGTAGAAAAGATCAAAGGATCTTCTTGAGATCCTTTTTTTCTGCGCGTAAT
CTGCTGCTTGCAAACAAAAAAACCACCGCTACCAGCGGTGGTTTGTTTGCCGGATCAAGAGCTACCAACT
CTTTTTCCGAAGGTAACTGGCTTCAGCAGAGCGCAGATACCAAATACTGTCCTTCTAGTGTAGCCGTAGT
TAGGCCACCACTTCAAGAACTCTGTAGCACCGCCTACATACCTCGCTCTGCTAATCCTGTTACCAGTGGC
TGCTGCCAGTGGCGATAAGTCGTGTCTTACCGGGTTGGACTCAAGACGATAGTTACCGGATAAGGCGCAG
CGGTCGGGCTGAACGGGGGGTTCGTGCACACAGCCCAGCTTGGAGCGAACGACCTACACCGAACTGAGAT
ACCTACAGCGTGAGCTATGAGAAAGCGCCACGCTTCCCGAAGGGAGAAAGGCGGACAGGTATCCGGTAAG
CGGCAGGGTCGGAACAGGAGAGCGCACGAGGGAGCTTCCAGGGGGAAACGCCTGGTATCTTTATAGTCCT
GTCGGGTTTCGCCACCTCTGACTTGAGCGTCGATTTTTGTGATGCTCGTCAGGGGGGCGGAGCCTATGGA
AAAACGCCAGCAACGCGGCCTTTTTACGGTTCCTGGCCTTTTGCTGGCCTTTTGCTCACATGTTCTTTCC
TGCGTTATCCCCTGATTCTGTGGATAACCGTATTACCGCCTTTGAGTGAGCTGATACCGCTCGCCGCAGC
CGAACGACCGAGCGCAGCGAGTCAGTGAGCGAGGAAGCGGAAGAGCGCCTGATGCGGTATTTTCTCCTTA
CGCATCTGTGCGGTATTTCACACCGCATAAATTCCGACACCATCGAATGGCGCAAAACCTTTCGCGGTAT
GGCATGATAGCGCCCGGAAGAGAGTCAATTCAGGGTGGTGAATGTGAAACCAGTAACGTTATACGATGTC
GCAGAGTATGCCGGTGTCTCTTATCAGACCGTTTCCCGCGTGGTGAACCAGGCCAGCCACGTTTCTGCGA
AAACGCGGGAAAAAGTGGAAGCGGCGATGGCGGAGCTGAATTACATTCCCAACCGCGTGGCACAACAACT
GGCGGGCAAACAGTCGTTGCTGATTGGCGTTGCCACCTCCAGTCTGGCCCTGCACGCGCCGTCGCAAATT
GTCGCGGCGATTAAATCTCGCGCCGATCAACTGGGTGCCAGCGTGGTGGTGTCGATGGTAGAACGAAGCG
GCGTCGAAGCCTGTAAAGCGGCGGTGCACAATCTTCTCGCGCAACGCGTCAGTGGGCTGATCATTAACTA
TCCGCTGGATGACCAGGATGCCATTGCTGTGGAAGCTGCCTGCACTAATGTTCCGGCGTTATTTCTTGAT
GTCTCTGACCAGACACCCATCAACAGTATTATTTTCTCCCATGAAGACGGTACGCGACTGGGCGTGGAGC
ATCTGGTCGCATTGGGTCACCAGCAAATCGCGCTGTTAGCGGGCCCATTAAGTTCTGTCTCGGCGCGTCT
GCGTCTGGCTGGCTGGCATAAATATCTCACTCGCAATCAAATTCAGCCGATAGCGGAACGGGAAGGCGAC
TGGAGTGCCATGTCCGGTTTTCAACAAACCATGCAAATGCTGAATGAGGGCATCGTTCCCACTGCGATGC
TGGTTGCCAACGATCAGATGGCGCTGGGCGCAATGCGCGCCATTACCGAGTCCGGGCTGCGCGTTGGTGC
GGATATCTCGGTAGTGGGATACGACGATACCGAAGACAGCTCATGTTATATCCCGCCGTTAACCACCATC
AAACAGGATTTTCGCCTGCTGGGGCAAACCAGCGTGGACCGCTTGCTGCAACTCTCTCAGGGCCAGGCGG
TGAAGGGCAATCAGCTGTTGCCCGTCTCACTGGTGAAAAGAAAAACCACCCTGGCGCCCAATACGCAAAC
CGCCTCTCCCCGCGCGTTGGCCGATTCATTAATGCAGCTGGCACGACAGGTTTCCCGACTGGAAAGCGGG
CAGTGAGCGCAACGCAATTAATGTAAGTTAGCTCACTCATTAGGCACCCCAGGCTTTACACTTTATGCTT
CCGGCTCGTATGTTGTGTGGAATTGTGAGCGGATAACAATTTCACACAGGAAACAGCTATGACCATGATT
ACGGATTCACTGGCCGTCGTTTTACAACGTCGTGACTGGGAAAACCCTGGCGTTACCCAACTTAATCGCC
TTGCAGCACATCCCCCTTTCGCCAGCTGGCGTAATAGCGAAGAGGCCCGCACCGATCGCCCTTCCCAACA
GTTGCGCAGCCTGAATGGCGAATGGCGCTTTGCCTGGTTTCCGGCACCAGAAGCGGTGCCGGAAAGCTGG
CTGGAGTGCGATCTTCCTGAGGCCGATACTGTCGTCGTCCCCTCAAACTGGCAGATGCACGGTTACGATG
CGCCCATCTACACCAACGTGACCTATCCCATTACGGTCAATCCGCCGTTTGTTCCCACGGAGAATCCGAC
GGGTTGTTACTCGCTCACATTTAATGTTGATGAAAGCTGGCTACAGGAAGGCCAGACGCGAATTATTTTT
GATGGCGTTGGAATTAG
Features (pLannotate 1.2.2; 17 found; start..end, strand, type, name):
    181..209     +  promoter       tac promoter: strong E. coli promoter; hybrid between the trp and lac UV5 promoters
    217..233     +  protein_bind   lac operator: The lac repressor binds to the lac operator to inhibit transcription in E. coli. This inhibition can be relieved by adding lactose or isopropyl-β-D-thiogalactopyranoside (IPTG). lac repressor encoded by lacI
    256..909     +  CDS            GST26_SCHJA: Experimental evidence at protein level: Swiss-Prot protein existence level 1. GST isoenzymes appear to play a central role in the parasite detoxification system. Other functions are also suspected including a role in increasing the solubility of haematin in the parasite gut. From Schistosoma japonicum (Blood fluke).
    922..1179    +  CDS            Pdzd3 (fragment): NHRF4_MOUSE - Also known as Nherf4, Pdzk2. Experimental evidence at protein level: Swiss-Prot protein existence level 1. Acts as a regulatory protein that associates with GUCY2C and negatively modulates its heat-stable enterotoxin-mediated activation (By similarity). Stimulates SLC9A3 activity in the presence of elevated calcium ions (By similarity). From Mus musculus (Mouse).
   1212..1251    +  CDS            rop (fragment): Rop protein, which maintains plasmids at low copy number; rop
   1353..1393    +  misc_feature   bom (fragment): basis of mobility region from pBR322
   1498..1602    +  promoter       AmpR promoter: bla
   1603..2463    +  CDS            AmpR: β-lactamase; bla; confers resistance to ampicillin, carbenicillin, and related antibiotics
   2634..3222    +  rep_origin     ori: high-copy-number ColE1/pMB1/pBR322/pUC origin of replication
   3408..3459    -  misc_feature   bom (fragment): basis of mobility region from pBR322
   3466..3543    +  promoter       lacI promoter: lacI
   3544..4626    +  CDS            lacI: lac repressor; lacI; The lac repressor binds to the lac operator to inhibit transcription in E. coli. This inhibition can be relieved by adding lactose or isopropyl-β-D-thiogalactopyranoside (IPTG).
   4639..4660    +  protein_bind   CAP binding site: CAP binding activates transcription in the presence of cAMP. E. coli catabolite activator protein
   4675..4705    +  promoter       lac promoter: promoter for the E. coli lac operon
   4713..4729    +  protein_bind   lac operator: The lac repressor binds to the lac operator to inhibit transcription in E. coli. This inhibition can be relieved by adding lactose or isopropyl-β-D-thiogalactopyranoside (IPTG). lac repressor encoded by lacI
   4749..4922    +  CDS            lacZα: LacZα fragment of β-galactosidase; lacZ fragment
   5186..105     -  CDS            yciV (fragment) (across the origin): RNAAM_ECOLI - Also known as trpH From Escherichia coli (strain K12).
