[The description below was written by a language model from this plasmid's Addgene catalogue record and pLannotate feature annotations shown in this document.]
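Description:
pGEX-Pdzk3-PDZ-1 is a bacterial expression plasmid built on the pGEX-4T-1 backbone for producing the first of the four PDZ domains of mouse Pdzk3 (also called NHERF-4; gene symbol Pdzd3) as a glutathione S-transferase fusion. The sequenced plasmid is about 5.2 kb, consistent with a roughly 4.9 kb backbone plus the 258 bp insert. It replicates in E. coli from a ColE1/pMB1-type origin, listed as high copy, and is selected with ampicillin through the β-lactamase gene and its own promoter. Short rop and bom fragments, a lac promoter/lacZα remnant and a small E. coli yciV fragment are also annotated; these are backbone carry-over with no evident role in expression.

The expression cassette is driven by the tac promoter, a strong trp/lac hybrid, followed by a lac operator. The plasmid carries its own lacI gene, so the lac repressor keeps transcription off until IPTG is added. The Schistosoma japonicum GST coding sequence lies immediately downstream of the operator, and the unmutated Pdzd3 fragment follows a short linker on the same strand, giving an N-terminal GST tag on the PDZ domain. pGEX-4T vectors normally encode a thrombin cleavage site in this linker, but it is not annotated in the feature table, and the restriction sites used for cloning are recorded as unknown.

The GST tag permits glutathione-affinity purification or immobilisation of the isolated domain. The associated publication concerns a phosphorylation-regulated switch between 14-3-3 and PDZ binding at the PRMT5 C-terminus, which suggests use in PDZ-domain binding assays, although the record itself states only bacterial expression as the purpose.
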