Addgene plasmid #250129: pGEX-Pdzk3-PDZ-1
Purpose: Bacterial expression of Pdzk3 (NHERF-4) PDZ domain 1
Depositing lab: Mark Bedford. Depositing organization: University of Texas MD Anderson Cancer Center. Publication: PRMT5 C-terminal Phosphorylation Modulates a 14-3-3/PDZ Interaction Switch. Espejo AB, Gao G, Black K, Gayatri S, Veland N, Kim J, Chen T, Sudol M, Walker C, Bedford MT. J Biol Chem. 2017 Feb 10;292(6):2255-2265. doi: 10.1074/jbc.M116.760330. Epub 2016 Dec 28. PubMed 28031468.
Backbone
  Vector backbone: pGEX-4T-1
  Backbone size w/o insert (bp): 4900
  Vector type: Bacterial Expression
Growth in bacteria
  Bacterial resistance: Ampicillin, 100 μg/mL
  Growth temperature: 37°C
  Growth strain: DH5alpha
  Copy number: High Copy
Gene/Insert
  Gene/Insert name: Pdzk3 (1/4) (alt name: NHERF-4)
  Species: M. musculus (mouse)
  Insert size (bp): 258
  Mutation: None
  Entrez Gene: Pdzd3 (a.k.a. NaPi-Cap2, Pdzk2)
  Cloning method: Restriction Enzyme; 5′ cloning site Unknown (unknown if destroyed)
Terms and licenses: Academic/Nonprofit Terms; Industry Terms: Not Available to Industry
Depositor comments: UniProt ID: Q99MJ6
How to cite: pGEX-Pdzk3-PDZ-1 was a gift from Mark Bedford (Addgene plasmid # 250129 ; http://n2t.net/addgene:250129 ; RRID:Addgene_250129)
